>Addgene plasmid #207750 | qTAG-N-Solo-mScarlet-ACTB | addgene full sequence | sequence record 414814 | Addgene NGS Result
TCGCGCGTTTCGGTGATGACGGTGAAAACCTCTGACACATGCAGCTCCCGGAGACGGTCACAGCTTGTCT
GTAAGCGGATGCCGGGAGCAGACAAGCCCGTCAGGGCGCGTCAGCGGGTGTTGGCGGGTGTCGGGGCTGG
CTTAACTATGCGGCATCAGAGCAGATTGTACTGAGAGTGCACCATATGCGGTGTGAAATACCGCACAGAT
GCGTAAGGAGAAAATACCGCATCAGGCGCCATTCGCCATTCAGGCTGCGCAACTGTTGGGAAGGGCGATC
GGTGCGGGCCTCTTCGCTATTACGCCAGCTGGCGAAAGGGGGATGTGCTGCAAGGCGATTAAGTTGGGTA
ACGCCAGGGTTTTCCCAGTCACGACGTTGTAAAACGACGGCCAGTGAATTCCCTATAAAACCCAGCGGCG
CGACGCGCCACCACCGCCGAGACCGCGTCCGCCCCGCGAGCACAGAGCCTCGCCTTTGCCGATCCGCCGC
CCGTCCACACCCGCCGCCAGGTAAGCCCGGCCAGCCGACCGGGGCAGGCGGCTCACGGCCCGGCCGCAGG
CGGCCGCGGCCCCTTCGCCCGTGCAGAGCCGCCGTCTGGGCCGCAGCGGGGGGCGCATGGGGGGGGAACC
GGACCGCCGTGGGGGGCGCGGGAGAAGCCCCTGGGCCTCCGGAGATGGGGGACACCCCACGCCAGTTCGG
AGGCGCGAGGCCGCGCTCGGGAGGCGCGCTCCGGGGGTGCCGCTCTCGGGGCGGGGGCAACCGGCGGGGT
CTTTGTCTGAGCCGGGCTCTTGCCAATGGGGATCGCAGGGTGGGCGCGGCGGAGCCCCCGCCAGGCCCGG
TGGGGGCTGGGGCGCCATTGCGCGTGCGCGCTGGTCCTTTGGGCGCTAACTGCGTGCGCGCTGGGAATTG
GCGCTAATTGCGCGTGCGCGCTGGGACTCAAGGCGCTAACTGCGCGTGCGTTCTGGGGCCCGGGGTGCCG
CGGCCTGGGCTGGGGCGAAGGCGGGCTCGGCCGGAAGGGGTGGGGTCGCCGCGGCTCCCGGGCGCTTGCG
CGCACTTCCTGCCCGAGCCGCTGGCCGCCCGAGGGTGTGGCCGCTGCGTGCGCGCGCGCCGACCCGGCGC
TGTTTGAACCGGGCGGAGGCGGGGCTGGCGCCCGGTTGGGAGGGGGTTGGGGCCTGGCTTCCTGCCGCGC
GCCGCGGGGACGCCTCCGACCAGTGTTTGCCTTTTATGGTAATAACGCGGCCGGCCCGGCTTCCTTTGTC
CCCAATCTGGGCGCGCGCCGGCGCCCCCTGGCGGCCTAAGGACTCGGCGCGCCGGAAGTGGCCAGGGCGG
GGGCGACCTCGGCTCACAGCGCGCCCGGCTATTCTCGCAACTGACAATGGGCAAGAGCAAGACCGGTAGC
GGCGGAAGCATGGTGAGCAAGGGCGAGGCAGTGATCAAGGAGTTCATGCGGTTCAAGGTGCACATGGAGG
GCTCCATGAACGGCCACGAGTTCGAGATCGAGGGCGAGGGCGAGGGCCGCCCCTACGAGGGCACCCAGAC
CGCCAAGCTGAAGGTGACCAAGGGTGGCCCCCTGCCCTTCTCCTGGGACATCCTGTCCCCTCAGTTCATG
TACGGCTCCAGGGCCTTCACCAAGCACCCCGCCGACATCCCCGACTACTATAAGCAGTCCTTCCCCGAGG
GCTTCAAGTGGGAGCGCGTGATGAACTTCGAGGACGGCGGCGCCGTGACCGTGACCCAGGACACCTCCCT
GGAGGACGGCACCCTGATCTACAAGGTGAAGCTCCGCGGCACCAACTTCCCTCCTGACGGCCCCGTAATG
CAGAAGAAGACAATGGGCTGGGAAGCGTCCACCGAGCGGTTGTACCCCGAGGACGGCGTGCTGAAGGGCG
ACATTAAGATGGCCCTGCGCCTGAAGGACGGCGGCCGCTACCTGGCGGACTTCAAGACCACCTACAAGGC
CAAGAAGCCCGTGCAGATGCCCGGCGCCTACAACGTCGACCGCAAGTTGGACATCACCTCCCACAACGAG
GACTACACCGTGGTGGAACAGTACGAACGCTCCGAGGGCCGCCACTCCACCGGCGGCATGGACGAGCTGT
ACAAGGGAGGTTCCGGAGGAAGCGGAGGATCTGGCGGTACCGATGATGATATCGCAGCGCTCGTCGTCGA
CAACGGCTCCGGCATGTGCAAGGCCGGCTTCGCGGGCGACGATGCCCCCCGGGCCGTCTTCCCCTCCATC
GTGGGGCGCCCCAGGCACCAGGTAGGGGAGCTGGCTGGGTGGGGCAGCCCCGGGAGCGGGCGGGAGGCAA
GGGCGCTTTCTCTGCACAGGAGCCTCCCGGTTTCCGGGGTGGGGGCTGCGCCCGTGCTCAGGGCTTCTTG
TCCTTTCCTTCCCAGGGCGTGATGGTGGGCATGGGTCAGAAGGATTCCTATGTGGGCGACGAGGCCCAGA
GCAAGAGAGGCATCCTCACCCTGAAGTACCCCATCGAGCACGGCATCGTCACCAACTGGGACGACATGGA
GAAAATCTGGCACCACACCTTCTACAATGAGCTGCGTGTGGCTCCCGAGGAGCACCCCGTGCTGCTGACC
GAGGCCCCCCTGAACCCCAAGGCCAACCGCGAGAAGATGACCCAGGTGAGTGGCCCGCTACCTCTTCTGG
TGGCCGCCTCCCTCCTTCCTGGCCTCCCGGAGCTGCGCCCTTTCTCACTGGTTCTCTCTTCTGCCGTTTT
CCGTAGGACTCTCTTCTCTGACCTGAGTCTCCTTTGGAACTCTGCAGGTTCTATTTGCTTTTTCCCAGAT
GAGCTCTTTTTCTGGTGTTTGTCTCTCTGACTAGGTGTCTAAGACAGTGTTGTGGGTGTAGGTACTAACA
CTGGCTCGTGTGACAAGGCCATGAGGCTGGTGTAAAGCGGCCTTGGAGTGTGTATTAAGTAGGCGCACAG
TAAAGCTTGGCGTAATCATGGTCATAGCTGTTTCCTGTGTGAAATTGTTATCCGCTCACAATTCCACACA
ACATACGAGCCGGAAGCATAAAGTGTAAAGCCTGGGGTGCCTAATGAGTGAGCTAACTCACATTAATTGC
GTTGCGCTCACTGCCCGCTTTCCAGTCGGGAAACCTGTCGTGCCAGCTGCATTAATGAATCGGCCAACGC
GCGGGGAGAGGCGGTTTGCGTATTGGGCGCTCTTCCGCTTCCTCGCTCACTGACTCGCTGCGCTCGGTCG
TTCGGCTGCGGCGAGCGGTATCAGCTCACTCAAAGGCGGTAATACGGTTATCCACAGAATCAGGGGATAA
CGCAGGAAAGAACATGTGAGCAAAAGGCCAGCAAAAGGCCAGGAACCGTAAAAAGGCCGCGTTGCTGGCG
TTTTTCCATAGGCTCCGCCCCCCTGACGAGCATCACAAAAATCGACGCTCAAGTCAGAGGTGGCGAAACC
CGACAGGACTATAAAGATACCAGGCGTTTCCCCCTGGAAGCTCCCTCGTGCGCTCTCCTGTTCCGACCCT
GCCGCTTACCGGATACCTGTCCGCCTTTCTCCCTTCGGGAAGCGTGGCGCTTTCTCATAGCTCACGCTGT
AGGTATCTCAGTTCGGTGTAGGTCGTTCGCTCCAAGCTGGGCTGTGTGCACGAACCCCCCGTTCAGCCCG
ACCGCTGCGCCTTATCCGGTAACTATCGTCTTGAGTCCAACCCGGTAAGACACGACTTATCGCCACTGGC
AGCAGCCACTGGTAACAGGATTAGCAGAGCGAGGTATGTAGGCGGTGCTACAGAGTTCTTGAAGTGGTGG
CCTAACTACGGCTACACTAGAAGAACAGTATTTGGTATCTGCGCTCTGCTGAAGCCAGTTACCTTCGGAA
AAAGAGTTGGTAGCTCTTGATCCGGCAAACAAACCACCGCTGGTAGCGGTGGTTTTTTTGTTTGCAAGCA
GCAGATTACGCGCAGAAAAAAAGGATCTCAAGAAGATCCTTTGATCTTTTCTACGGGGTCTGACGCTCAG
TGGAACGAAAACTCACGTTAAGGGATTTTGGTCATGAGATTATCAAAAAGGATCTTCACCTAGATCCTTT
TAAATTAAAAATGAAGTTTTAAATCAATCTAAAGTATATATGAGTAAACTTGGTCTGACAGTTACCAATG
CTTAATCAGTGAGGCACCTATCTCAGCGATCTGTCTATTTCGTTCATCCATAGTTGCCTGACTCCCCGTC
GTGTAGATAACTACGATACGGGAGGGCTTACCATCTGGCCCCAGTGCTGCAATGATACCGCGAGACCCAC
GCTCACCGGCTCCAGATTTATCAGCAATAAACCAGCCAGCCGGAAGGGCCGAGCGCAGAAGTGGTCCTGC
AACTTTATCCGCCTCCATCCAGTCTATTAATTGTTGCCGGGAAGCTAGAGTAAGTAGTTCGCCAGTTAAT
AGTTTGCGCAACGTTGTTGCCATTGCTACAGGCATCGTGGTGTCACGCTCGTCGTTTGGTATGGCTTCAT
TCAGCTCCGGTTCCCAACGATCAAGGCGAGTTACATGATCCCCCATGTTGTGCAAAAAAGCGGTTAGCTC
CTTCGGTCCTCCGATCGTTGTCAGAAGTAAGTTGGCCGCAGTGTTATCACTCATGGTTATGGCAGCACTG
CATAATTCTCTTACTGTCATGCCATCCGTAAGATGCTTTTCTGTGACTGGTGAGTACTCAACCAAGTCAT
TCTGAGAATAGTGTATGCGGCGACCGAGTTGCTCTTGCCCGGCGTCAATACGGGATAATACCGCGCCACA
TAGCAGAACTTTAAAAGTGCTCATCATTGGAAAACGTTCTTCGGGGCGAAAACTCTCAAGGATCTTACCG
CTGTTGAGATCCAGTTCGATGTAACCCACTCGTGCACCCAACTGATCTTCAGCATCTTTTACTTTCACCA
GCGTTTCTGGGTGAGCAAAAACAGGAAGGCAAAATGCCGCAAAAAAGGGAATAAGGGCGACACGGAAATG
TTGAATACTCATACTCTTCCTTTTTCAATATTATTGAAGCATTTATCAGGGTTATTGTCTCATGAGCGGA
TACATATTTGAATGTATTTAGAAAAATAAACAAATAGGGGTTCCGCGCACATTTCCCCGAAAAGTGCCAC
CTGACGTCTAAGAAACCATTATTATCATGACATTAACCTATAAAAATAGGCGTATCACGAGGCCCTTTCG
TC
Features (pLannotate 1.2.2; 13 found; start..end, strand, type, name):
    137..236     +  misc_feature   bom (fragment): basis of mobility region from pBR322
    242..399     -  CDS            lacZα (fragment): LacZα fragment of β-galactosidase; lacZ fragment
   1410..2105    +  CDS            mScarlet: mScarlet is a basic (constitutively fluorescent) red fluorescent protein published in 2016, derived from synthetic construct. It has moderate acid sensitivity.
   2142..2315    +  CDS            ACTB (fragment): ACTB_BOVIN - Experimental evidence at protein level: Swiss-Prot protein existence level 1. Actin is a highly conserved protein that polymerizes to produce filaments that form cross-linked networks in the cytoplasm of cells. Actin exists in both monomeric (G-actin) and polymeric (F-actin) forms, both forms playing key functions, such as cell motility and contraction. In addition to their role in the cytoplasmic cytoskeleton, G- and F-actin also localize in the nucleus, and regulate gene transcription and motility and repair of damaged DNA. From Bos taurus (Bovine).
   2477..2611    +  CDS            ACT1_PSEMZ: Experimental evidence at protein level: Swiss-Prot protein existence level 1. Actins are highly conserved proteins that are involved in various types of cell motility and are ubiquitously expressed in all eukaryotic cells. Essential component of cell cytoskeleton; plays an important role in cytoplasmic streaming, cell shape determination, cell division, organelle movement and extension growth (By similarity). From Pseudotsuga menziesii (Douglas-fir) (Abies menziesii).
   2985..3001    -  protein_bind   lac operator: The lac repressor binds to the lac operator to inhibit transcription in E. coli. This inhibition can be relieved by adding lactose or isopropyl-β-D-thiogalactopyranoside (IPTG). lac repressor encoded by lacI
   3009..3039    -  promoter       lac promoter: promoter for the E. coli lac operon
   3054..3075    -  protein_bind   CAP binding site: CAP binding activates transcription in the presence of cAMP. E. coli catabolite activator protein
   3088..3180    -  CDS            lacI (fragment): lac repressor; lacI; The lac repressor binds to the lac operator to inhibit transcription in E. coli. This inhibition can be relieved by adding lactose or isopropyl-β-D-thiogalactopyranoside (IPTG).
   3363..3951    -  rep_origin     ori: high-copy-number ColE1/pMB1/pBR322/pUC origin of replication
   4122..4982    -  CDS            AmpR: β-lactamase; bla; confers resistance to ampicillin, carbenicillin, and related antibiotics
   4983..5087    -  promoter       AmpR promoter: bla
   5182..35      +  CDS            rop (fragment) (across the origin): Rop protein, which maintains plasmids at low copy number; rop
