[The description below was written by a language model from this plasmid's Addgene catalogue record and pLannotate feature annotations shown in this document.]
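Description:
qTAG-N-Solo-mScarlet-ACTB is a CRISPR knock-in donor template built on the pUC19 cloning backbone, intended for transfection into human cells rather than for autonomous expression. It is propagated in E. coli as a high-copy plasmid through the ColE1/pUC origin and is selected with ampicillin via the β-lactamase gene and its native promoter. The remaining backbone annotations (lacZα fragment, lac promoter and operator, CAP binding site, and short bom, lacI and rop fragments) are pUC-derived remnants flanking the cloning site and have no role in the mammalian application.

The roughly 2.5 kb insert consists of human ACTB homology arms flanking an mScarlet coding sequence. In the feature table, the red fluorescent protein ORF is followed shortly downstream by two stretches annotated as actin coding fragments. These were matched to bovine and plant actins only because actin is so highly conserved. Given the human origin stated in the record, they most likely represent ACTB exon sequence in the downstream homology arm, interrupted by unannotated, presumably intronic, sequence. The upstream arm is not annotated. No mammalian promoter, polyadenylation signal or selection cassette is annotated, consistent with a design in which the integrated tag is expressed from the endogenous ACTB promoter as an N-terminal mScarlet–β-actin fusion. The "Solo" name probably reflects a tag-only cassette, though the record does not define the term.

The plasmid is meant to be co-transfected with a companion px330-based sgRNA plasmid, px330-PITCh-ACTB, which targets the ACTB locus so that repair inserts the tag. The outcome is fluorescent labelling of β-actin at native expression levels for visualizing the actin cytoskeleton. It belongs to the qTAG family of modular scaffolds for endogenous tagging.
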