Addgene plasmid #207750: qTAG-N-Solo-mScarlet-ACTB
Purpose: Donor template for mScarlet insertion into the N-terminus of the ACTB locus for actin visualization. To be co-transfected with sgRNA plasmid px330-PITCh-ACTB Addgene #207748
Depositing lab: Laurence Pelletier. Depositing organization: Sinai Health System. Publication: qTAG: an adaptable plasmid scaffold for CRISPR-based endogenous tagging. Philip R, Sharma A, Matellan L, Erpf AC, Hsu WH, Tkach JM, Wyatt HDM, Pelletier L. EMBO J. 2024 Dec 12. doi: 10.1038/s44318-024-00337-5. PubMed 39668248.
Backbone
  Vector backbone: pUC19
  Backbone manufacturer: Invitrogen
  Backbone size w/o insert (bp): 2686
  Vector type: Mammalian Expression, CRISPR ; Donor Template
Growth in bacteria
  Bacterial resistance: Ampicillin, 100 μg/mL
  Growth temperature: 37°C
  Growth strain: DH5alpha
  Copy number: High Copy
Gene/Insert
  Gene/Insert name: ACTB Homology Arms flanking a mScarlet Tag (alt name: ACTB)
  Species: H. sapiens (human)
  Insert size (bp): 2541
  Entrez Gene: ACTB (a.k.a. BKRNS, BNS, BRWS1, CSMH, DDS1, PS1TP5BP1, THC8)
  Cloning method: Unknown
  Sequencing primers: 5′ CTGCAAGGCGATTAAGTTGGGTAAC; 3′ GGCTCGTATGTTGTGTGGAATTGT
Terms and licenses: Academic/Nonprofit Terms; Industry Terms: Not Available to Industry
Depositor comments: To be co-transfected with sgRNA plasmid px330-PITCh-ACTB https://www.addgene.org/207748 . Please visit https://www.biorxiv.org/content/10.1101/2023.11.01.565029v3 for bioRxiv preprint.
How to cite: qTAG-N-Solo-mScarlet-ACTB was a gift from Laurence Pelletier (Addgene plasmid # 207750 ; http://n2t.net/addgene:207750 ; RRID:Addgene_207750)
